LOCUS       Exported 1942 bp ds-DNA circular SYN 13-MAY-2021
DEFINITION  EMMA toolkit Assembly connector L-N.
ACCESSION   .
VERSION     .
KEYWORDS    YCe2718 HC_Kan_conn_L-N
SOURCE      synthetic DNA construct
  ORGANISM  synthetic DNA construct
REFERENCE   1 (bases 1 to 1942)
  AUTHORS   Martella A, Matjusaitis M, Auxillos J, Pollard SM, Cai Y
  TITLE     EMMA: An Extensible Mammalian Modular Assembly Toolkit for the Rapid
            Design and Production of Diverse Expression Vectors.
  JOURNAL   ACS Synth Biol. 2017 Apr 24. doi: 10.1021/acssynbio.7b00016.
  PUBMED    28418644
REFERENCE   2 (bases 1 to 1942)
  AUTHORS   .
  TITLE     Direct Submission
  JOURNAL   Exported May 13, 2021 from SnapGene Server 1.1.58
            http://www.snapgene.com
FEATURES             Location/Qualifiers
     source          1..1942
                     /organism="synthetic DNA construct"
                     /mol_type="other DNA"
     terminator      283..312
                     /label=T3Te terminator
                     /note="phage T3 early transcription terminator"
     rep_origin      334..921
                     /direction=RIGHT
                     /label=ori
                     /note="high-copy-number ColE1/pMB1/pBR322/pUC origin of
                     replication"
     primer_bind     822..841
                     /label=pBR322ori-F
                     /note="pBR322 origin, forward primer"
     terminator      933..960
                     /label=T7Te terminator
                     /note="phage T7 early transcription terminator"
     CDS             complement(984..1799)
                     /codon_start=1
                     /gene="aph(3')-Ia"
                     /product="aminoglycoside phosphotransferase"
                     /label=KanR
                     /note="confers resistance to kanamycin in bacteria or G418
                     (Geneticin(R)) in eukaryotes"
                     /translation="MSHIQRETSCSRPRLNSNMDADLYGYKWARDNVGQSGATIYRLYG
                     KPDAPELFLKHGKGSVANDVTDEMVRLNWLTEFMPLPTIKHFIRTPDDAWLLTTAIPGK
                     TAFQVLEEYPDSGENIVDALAVFLRRLHSIPVCNCPFNGDRVFRLAQAQSRMNNGLVGA
                     SDFDDERNGWPVEQVWKEMHKLLPFSPDSVVTHGDFSLDNLIFDEGKLIGCIDVGRVGI
                     ADRYQDLAILWNCLGEFSPSLQKRLFQKYGIDNPDMNKLQFHLMLDEFF"
     primer_bind     1707..1726
                     /label=Kan-R
                     /note="Kanamycin resistance gene, reverse primer"
     promoter        complement(1800..1902)
                     /label=cat promoter
                     /note="promoter of the E. coli cat gene encoding
                     chloramphenicol acetyltransferase"
     terminator      1903..1934
                     /label=tonB terminator
                     /note="bidirectional E. coli tonB-P14 transcription
                     terminator"
ORIGIN
        1 tggaggtcag gtatgattta aatggtcagt attgagcgat atctagagaa ttcgtcagaa
       61 gttggtgagt tcagagcgtc tcacgtctat gatgaggatg ttggtggaga gcatgtggag
      121 gaagtggata gggaaggttg tagagtagat ccggttgaag tgatgaggat aggaggaggc
      181 taccgagacg gtgaatgagg agattgagct aacgaattca agcttgatat cattcaggac
      241 gagcctcaga ctccagcgta actggactgc aatcaactca ctggctcacc ttcacgggtg
      301 ggcctttctt cggtagaaaa tcaaaggatc ttcttgagat cctttttttc tgcgcgtaat
      361 ctgctgcttg caaacaaaaa aaccaccgct accagcggtg gtttgtttgc cggatcaaga
      421 gctaccaact ctttttccga ggtaactggc ttcagcagag cgcagatacc aaatactgtt
      481 cttctagtgt agccgtagtt aggccaccac ttcaagaact ctgtagcacc gcctacatac
      541 ctcgctctgc taatcctgtt accagtggct gctgccagtg gcgataagtc gtgtcttacc
      601 gggttggact caagacgata gttaccggat aaggcgcagc ggtcgggctg aacggggggt
      661 tcgtgcacac agcccagctt ggagcgaacg acctacaccg aactgagata cctacagcgt
      721 gagctatgag aaagcgccac gcttcccgaa gggagaaagg cggacaggta tccggtaagc
      781 ggcagggtcg gaacaggaga gcgcacgagg gagcttccag ggggaaacgc ctggtatctt
      841 tatagtcctg tcgggtttcg ccacctctga cttgagcatc gatttttgtg atgctcgtca
      901 ggggggcgga gcctatggaa aaacgccagc aacgcagaaa ggcccacccg aaggtgagcc
      961 aggtgattac atttgggccc tcattagaaa aactcatcga gcatcaagtg aaactgcaat
     1021 ttattcatat caggattatc aataccatat ttttgaaaaa gccgtttctg taatgaagga
     1081 gaaaactcac cgaggcagtt ccataggatg gcaagatcct ggtatcggtc tgcgattccg
     1141 actcgtccaa catcaataca acctattaat ttcccctcgt caaaaataag gttatcaagt
     1201 gagaaatcac catgagtgac gactgaatcc ggtgagaatg gcaaaagctt atgcatttct
     1261 ttccagactt gttcaacagg ccagccatta cgctcgtcat caaaatcact cgcaccaacc
     1321 aaaccgttat tcattcgtga ttgcgcctga gcgagacgaa atacgcgatc gccgttaaaa
     1381 ggacaattac aaacaggaat cgaatgcaac cggcgcagga acactgccag cgcatcaaca
     1441 atattttcac ctgaatcagg atattcttct aatacctgga atgctgtttt ccctgggatc
     1501 gcagtggtga gtaaccatgc atcatcagga gtacggataa aatgcttgat ggtcggaaga
     1561 ggcataaatt ccgtcagcca gtttagcctg accatctcat ctgtaacatc attggcaacg
     1621 ctacctttgc catgtttcag aaacaactct ggcgcatcgg gcttcccata caatcgatag
     1681 attgtcgcac ctgattgccc gacattatcg cgagcccatt tatacccata taaatcagca
     1741 tccatgttgg aatttaatcg cggcctcgag caagacgttt cccgttgaat atggctcatt
     1801 ttagcttcct tagctcctga aaatctcgat aactcaaaaa atacgcccgg tagtgatctt
     1861 atttcattat ggtgaaagtt ggaacctctt acgtgccgat caagtcaaaa gcctccggtc
     1921 ggaggctttt gactttctgc ta
//
