>Addgene plasmid #100653 | YCe2718 HC_Kan_conn_L-N | addgene full sequence | sequence record 192768 | Addgene NGS Result
TTAAATCATACCTGACCTCCATAGCAGAAAGTCAAAAGCCTCCGACCGGAGGCTTTTGACTTGATCGGCA
CGTAAGAGGTTCCAACTTTCACCATAATGAAATAAGATCACTACCGGGCGTATTTTTTGAGTTATCGAGA
TTTTCAGGAGCTAAGGAAGCTAAAATGAGCCATATTCAACGGGAAACGTCTTGCTCGAGGCCGCGATTAA
ATTCCAACATGGATGCTGATTTATATGGGTATAAATGGGCTCGCGATAATGTCGGGCAATCAGGTGCGAC
AATCTATCGATTGTATGGGAAGCCCGATGCGCCAGAGTTGTTTCTGAAACATGGCAAAGGTAGCGTTGCC
AATGATGTTACAGATGAGATGGTCAGGCTAAACTGGCTGACGGAATTTATGCCTCTTCCGACCATCAAGC
ATTTTATCCGTACTCCTGATGATGCATGGTTACTCACCACTGCGATCCCAGGGAAAACAGCATTCCAGGT
ATTAGAAGAATATCCTGATTCAGGTGAAAATATTGTTGATGCGCTGGCAGTGTTCCTGCGCCGGTTGCAT
TCGATTCCTGTTTGTAATTGTCCTTTTAACGGCGATCGCGTATTTCGTCTCGCTCAGGCGCAATCACGAA
TGAATAACGGTTTGGTTGGTGCGAGTGATTTTGATGACGAGCGTAATGGCTGGCCTGTTGAACAAGTCTG
GAAAGAAATGCATAAGCTTTTGCCATTCTCACCGGATTCAGTCGTCACTCATGGTGATTTCTCACTTGAT
AACCTTATTTTTGACGAGGGGAAATTAATAGGTTGTATTGATGTTGGACGAGTCGGAATCGCAGACCGAT
ACCAGGATCTTGCCATCCTATGGAACTGCCTCGGTGAGTTTTCTCCTTCATTACAGAAACGGCTTTTTCA
AAAATATGGTATTGATAATCCTGATATGAATAAATTGCAGTTTCACTTGATGCTCGATGAGTTTTTCTGA
GGGCCCAAATGTAATCACCTGGCTCACCTTCGGGTGGGCCTTTCTGCGTTGCTGGCGTTTTTCCATAGGC
TCCGCCCCCCTGACGAGCATCACAAAAATCGATGCTCAAGTCAGAGGTGGCGAAACCCGACAGGACTATA
AAGATACCAGGCGTTTCCCCCTGGAAGCTCCCTCGTGCGCTCTCCTGTTCCGACCCTGCCGCTTACCGGA
TACCTGTCCGCCTTTCTCCCTTCGGGAAGCGTGGCGCTTTCTCATAGCTCACGCTGTAGGTATCTCAGTT
CGGTGTAGGTCGTTCGCTCCAAGCTGGGCTGTGTGCACGAACCCCCCGTTCAGCCCGACCGCTGCGCCTT
ATCCGGTAACTATCGTCTTGAGTCCAACCCGGTAAGACACGACTTATCGCCACTGGCAGCAGCCACTGGT
AACAGGATTAGCAGAGCGAGGTATGTAGGCGGTGCTACAGAGTTCTTGAAGTGGTGGCCTAACTACGGCT
ACACTAGAAGAACAGTATTTGGTATCTGCGCTCTGCTGAAGCCAGTTACCTCGGAAAAAGAGTTGGTAGC
TCTTGATCCGGCAAACAAACCACCGCTGGTAGCGGTGGTTTTTTTGTTTGCAAGCAGCAGATTACGCGCA
GAAAAAAAGGATCTCAAGAAGATCCTTTGATTTTCTACCGAAGAAAGGCCCACCCGTGAAGGTGAGCCAG
TGAGTTGATTGCAGTCCAGTTACGCTGGAGTCTGAGGCTCGTCCTGAATGATATCAAGCTTGAATTCGTA
GCTCAATCTCCTCATTCACCGTCTCGGTAGCCTCCTCCTATCCTCATCACTTCAACCGGATCTACTCTAC
AACCTTCCCTATCCACTTCCTCCACATGCTCTCCACCAACATCCTCATCATAGACGTGAGACGCTCTGAA
CTCACCAACTTCTGACGAATTCTCTAGATATCGCTCAATACTGACCAT
Features (pLannotate 1.2.2; 6 found; start..end, strand, type, name):
     30..61      +  terminator     tonB terminator: bidirectional E. coli tonB-P14 transcription terminator
     62..164     +  promoter       cat promoter: promoter of the E. coli cat gene encoding chloramphenicol acetyltransferase
    165..978     +  CDS            KanR (fragment): aminoglycoside phosphotransferase; aph(3')-Ia; confers resistance to kanamycin in bacteria or G418 (Geneticin®) in eukaryotes
   1001..1028    +  terminator     T7Te terminator: phage T7 early transcription terminator
   1040..1627    -  rep_origin     ori: high-copy-number ColE1/pMB1/pBR322/pUC origin of replication
   1649..1678    -  terminator     T3Te terminator: phage T3 early transcription terminator
