[The description below was written by a language model from this plasmid's Addgene catalogue record, the feature table of its GenBank file and pLannotate feature annotations shown in this document.]
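Description:
YCe2718 HC_Kan_conn_L-N is a small (about 1.9 kb) synthetic-biology part plasmid from the EMMA (Extensible Mammalian Modular Assembly) toolkit, built on the pSMART HC_Kan cloning backbone. It is maintained in E. coli at high copy through a ColE1/pUC-type origin of replication and is selected with kanamycin. Resistance comes from the aph(3')-Ia aminoglycoside phosphotransferase gene, which the annotation places under the E. coli cat promoter. The backbone also carries three transcription terminators: the phage T3 and T7 early terminators and the bidirectional tonB terminator. These flank the origin and marker, an arrangement that generally insulates the cloning region from transcription reading into or out of the vector.

The payload is the "L-N" assembly connector, a synthetic DNA element that the depositor describes as having no biological function. In the EMMA platform, mammalian expression vectors are assembled from parts assigned to fixed positions. This connector serves as a bridge that joins parts at positions 11 and 14, so an assembly can go ahead when the intervening positions are left empty. Neither feature table annotates the connector itself, and both list only backbone elements. It presumably lies in the unannotated stretch between the tonB and T3Te terminators, though the record does not give its coordinates or length, and the cloning sites are recorded as unknown. The two sequence records (1,942 and 1,938 nt) show the same features in opposite orientation and differ slightly in length. The plasmid has no promoter, coding sequence or reporter for mammalian cells, and it serves purely as a spacer module for modular vector construction.
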