Addgene plasmid #100653: YCe2718 HC_Kan_conn_L-N
Purpose: EMMA toolkit Assembly connector L-N
Depositing lab: Yizhi Cai. Depositing organization: University of Edinburgh. Publication: EMMA: An Extensible Mammalian Modular Assembly Toolkit for the Rapid Design and Production of Diverse Expression Vectors. Martella A, Matjusaitis M, Auxillos J, Pollard SM, Cai Y. ACS Synth Biol. 2017 Apr 24. doi: 10.1021/acssynbio.7b00016. PubMed 28418644.
Backbone
  Vector backbone: pSMART HC_Kan
  Vector type: Synthetic Biology
Growth in bacteria
  Bacterial resistance: Kanamycin, 50 μg/mL
  Growth temperature: 37°C
  Growth strain: DH5alpha
  Copy number: High Copy
Gene/Insert
  Gene/Insert name: EMMA toolkit Assembly connector L-N
  Species: Synthetic
  Cloning method: Restriction Enzyme; 5′ cloning site Unknown (unknown if destroyed); 3′ cloning site Unknown (unknown if destroyed)
Terms and licenses: Academic/Nonprofit Terms; Industry Terms: Not Available to Industry
Depositor comments: DNA element with no function. It is used as a bridge to connect parts placed in position 11 and 14 of EMMA platform.
How to cite: YCe2718 HC_Kan_conn_L-N was a gift from Yizhi Cai (Addgene plasmid # 100653 ; http://n2t.net/addgene:100653 ; RRID:Addgene_100653)
